Addgene plasmid #237492: CL20_MSCV-NUP98::PRRX1-ires-GFP
Purpose: Express NUP98::PRRX1 in bicistronic retroviral vector
Depositing lab: Charles Mullighan. Depositing organization: St. Jude Children's Research Hospital. Publication: KAT6A and KAT7 Histone Acetyltransferase Complexes Are Molecular Dependencies and Therapeutic Targets in NUP98-Rearranged Acute Myeloid Leukemia. Michmerhuizen NL, Heikamp EB, Iacobucci I, Umeda M, Arthur B, Mishra V, Park CS, Di Giacomo D, Hiltenbrand R, Gao Q, Radko-Juettner S, Lott J, Martucci C, Subramanyam V, Hatton C, Wenge DV, Baviskar P, Portola P, Claquin A, Chandra B, Baggett DW, Khalighifar A, Huang H, Zhou P, Long L, Shi H, Sun Y, Papachristou EK, Sekhar Reddy Chilamakuri C, de Luna Vitorino FN, Gongora JM, Wu H, Pounds SB, Janke LJ, Kentsis A, D'Santos CS, Garcia BA, Kriwacki RW, Chi H, Klco JM, Armstrong SA, Mullighan CG. Cancer Discov. 2025 Jun 19. doi: 10.1158/2159-8290.CD-24-1772. PubMed 40536430.
Backbone
  Vector backbone: CL20
  Vector type: Mammalian Expression, Retroviral
Growth in bacteria
  Bacterial resistance: Ampicillin, 100 μg/mL
  Growth temperature: 37°C
  Growth strain: NEB Stable
  Copy number: High Copy
Gene/Insert
  Gene/Insert name: NUP98::PRRX1 (alt name: NUP98::PMX1)
  Species: H. sapiens (human)
  Entrez Gene: PRRX1 (a.k.a. AGOTC, PHOX1, PMX1, PRX-1, PRX1); NUP98 (a.k.a. ADIR2, NUP196, NUP96, Nup98-96)
  Promoter: MSCV
  Cloning method: Gateway Cloning
Terms and licenses: Academic/Nonprofit Terms; Industry Terms: Not Available to Industry
How to cite: CL20_MSCV-NUP98::PRRX1-ires-GFP was a gift from Charles Mullighan (Addgene plasmid # 237492 ; http://n2t.net/addgene:237492 ; RRID:Addgene_237492)
