[The description below was written by a language model from this plasmid's Addgene catalogue record and pLannotate feature annotations shown in this document.]
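Description:
CL20_MSCV-NUP98::PRRX1-ires-GFP is a bicistronic gammaretroviral expression plasmid of about 8.3 kb, built on a backbone recorded as CL20, for delivering a human leukemia-associated fusion oncogene into mammalian cells. It is propagated in E. coli through a high-copy ColE1/pUC-type origin and selected with ampicillin via the bla gene and its own promoter. The annotation also picks up short remnants of lacI, the lac promoter/operator, lacZα, TcR, rop and bom. These are backbone fragments left from earlier cloning, not functional cassettes.

The retroviral unit lies on the reverse strand between 5' and 3' long terminal repeats of murine embryonic stem cell virus origin. Downstream of the 5' LTR are the MESV Ψ packaging signal and a truncated MMLV gag segment lacking its start codon, which together support encapsidation of the vector RNA when viral proteins are supplied in trans by packaging cells. Transcription is driven by the MSCV LTR promoter. The insert, introduced by Gateway cloning and flanked by attB1 and attB2 sites, is the NUP98::PRRX1 (NUP98::PMX1) fusion. The feature table shows a large N-terminal NUP98 fragment joined to a C-terminal PRRX1 fragment. An EMCV IRES follows and permits translation of EGFP from the same transcript, so transduced cells expressing the fusion can be identified or sorted by green fluorescence.

The stated purpose is simply to express NUP98::PRRX1. The associated publication concerns histone acetyltransferase dependencies in NUP98-rearranged acute myeloid leukemia, which suggests use in modelling that disease.
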