Features (pLannotate 1.2.2; 23 found; start..end, strand, type, name):
      1..589     +  rep_origin     ori: high-copy-number ColE1/pMB1/pBR322/pUC origin of replication
    772..864     +  CDS            lacI (fragment): lac repressor; lacI; The lac repressor binds to the lac operator to inhibit transcription in E. coli. This inhibition can be relieved by adding lactose or isopropyl-β-D-thiogalactopyranoside (IPTG).
    877..898     +  protein_bind   CAP binding site: CAP binding activates transcription in the presence of cAMP. E. coli catabolite activator protein
    913..943     +  promoter       lac promoter: promoter for the E. coli lac operon
    951..967     +  protein_bind   lac operator: The lac repressor binds to the lac operator to inhibit transcription in E. coli. This inhibition can be relieved by adding lactose or isopropyl-β-D-thiogalactopyranoside (IPTG). lac repressor encoded by lacI
   1129..1643    -  LTR            3' LTR: 3' long terminal repeat from murine embryonic stem cell virus
   1702..1728    -  misc_feature   MCS (fragment): pBluescript multiple cloning site
   1745..2464    -  CDS            EGFP: the original enhanced GFP (Yang et al., 1996) mammalian codon-optimized
   2478..2940    -  misc_feature   IRES: internal ribosome entry site (IRES) of the encephalomyocarditis virus (EMCV)
   3058..3082    +  protein_bind   attB2: mutant version of attB; recombination site for the Gateway® BP reaction BP Clonase™
   3156..3545    -  CDS            PRRX1 (fragment): PRRX1_HUMAN - Also known as PMX1. Experimental evidence at protein level: Swiss-Prot protein existence level 1. Acts as a transcriptional regulator of muscle creatine kinase (MCK) and so has a role in the establishment of diverse mesodermal muscle types. The protein binds to an A/T-rich element in the muscle creatine enhancer (By similarity). From Homo sapiens (Human).
   3513..4892    -  CDS            NUP98 (fragment): NUP98_HUMAN - Also known as ADAR2. Experimental evidence at protein level: Swiss-Prot protein existence level 1. (Microbial infection) Binds HIV-1 capsid-nucleocapsid (HIV-1 CA-NC) complexes and may thereby promote the integration of the virus in the host nucleus (in vitro) (PubMed:23523133). Binding affinity to HIV-1 CA-NC complexes bearing the capsid change ASN-74-ASP is reduced (in vitro) (PubMed:23523133). From Homo sapiens (Human).
   4913..4937    -  protein_bind   attB1: mutant version of attB; recombination site for the Gateway® BP reaction BP Clonase™
   4964..5380    -  CDS            gag (truncated): truncated Moloney murine leukemia virus (MMLV) gag gene lacking the start codon
   5447..5788    -  misc_feature   MESV Ψ: packaging signal of murine embryonic stem cell virus
   5852..6368    -  LTR            5' LTR: 5' long terminal repeat from murine embryonic stem cell virus
   6410..6508    -  CDS            env (fragment): murine leukemia virus gPr80 envelope polyprotein precursor; env; proteolytically cleaved into gp70SU and p15TM subunits
   6509..6710    +  CDS            TcR (fragment): tetracycline efflux protein; tet; confers resistance to tetracycline
   6710..6859    +  CDS            lacZα (fragment): LacZα fragment of β-galactosidase; lacZ fragment
   6865..6964    -  misc_feature   bom (fragment): basis of mobility region from pBR322
   7066..7101    -  CDS            rop (fragment): Rop protein, which maintains plasmids at low copy number; rop
   7196..7300    +  promoter       AmpR promoter: bla
   7301..8161    +  CDS            AmpR: β-lactamase; bla; confers resistance to ampicillin, carbenicillin, and related antibiotics
>Addgene plasmid #237492 | CL20_MSCV-NUP98::PRRX1-ires-GFP | addgene full sequence | sequence record 471182 | Addgene NGS Result
TTGAGATCCTTTTTTTCTGCGCGTAATCTGCTGCTTGCAAACAAAAAAACCACCGCTACCAGCGGTGGTT
TGTTTGCCGGATCAAGAGCTACCAACTCTTTTTCCGAAGGTAACTGGCTTCAGCAGAGCGCAGATACCAA
ATACTGTTCTTCTAGTGTAGCCGTAGTTAGGCCACCACTTCAAGAACTCTGTAGCACCGCCTACATACCT
CGCTCTGCTAATCCTGTTACCAGTGGCTGCTGCCAGTGGCGATAAGTCGTGTCTTACCGGGTTGGACTCA
AGACGATAGTTACCGGATAAGGCGCAGCGGTCGGGCTGAACGGGGGGTTCGTGCACACAGCCCAGCTTGG
AGCGAACGACCTACACCGAACTGAGATACCTACAGCGTGAGCTATGAGAAAGCGCCACGCTTCCCGAAGG
GAGAAAGGCGGACAGGTATCCGGTAAGCGGCAGGGTCGGAACAGGAGAGCGCACGAGGGAGCTTCCAGGG
GGAAACGCCTGGTATCTTTATAGTCCTGTCGGGTTTCGCCACCTCTGACTTGAGCGTCGATTTTTGTGAT
GCTCGTCAGGGGGGCGGAGCCTATGGAAAAACGCCAGCAACGCGGCCTTTTTACGGTTCCTGGCCTTTTG
CTGGCCTTTTGCTCACATGTTCTTTCCTGCGTTATCCCCTGATTCTGTGGATAACCGTATTACCGCCTTT
GAGTGAGCTGATACCGCTCGCCGCAGCCGAACGACCGAGCGCAGCGAGTCAGTGAGCGAGGAAGCGGAAG
AGCGCCCAATACGCAAACCGCCTCTCCCCGCGCGTTGGCCGATTCATTAATGCAGCTGGCACGACAGGTT
TCCCGACTGGAAAGCGGGCAGTGAGCGCAACGCAATTAATGTGAGTTAGCTCACTCATTAGGCACCCCAG
GCTTTACACTTTATGCTTCCGGCTCGTATGTTGTGTGGAATTGTGAGCGGATAACAATTTCACAATTCTC
CCCAGCTCTTTCTGCGCTGTCCATAATGAACTATTTCAGGAGTATTGGAGTATGTGGATTCAAAACAGTG
GCTAATTGAGTCAGGATTACTTAATATTCGACTCCTACCCTCAGAATGTTGTTCTCCAACTTCAAGAAAC
TGTTACCCATGAAAGACCCCCGCTGACGGGTAGTCAATCACTCAGAGGAGACCCTCCCAAGGAACAGCGA
GACCACAAGTCGGATGCAACTGCAAGAGGGTTTATTGGATACACGGGTACCCGGGCGACGCAGTCTATCG
GAGGACTGGCGCGCCGAGTGAGGGGTTGTGGGCTCTTTTATTGAGCTCGGGGAGCAGAAGCGCGCGAACA
GAAGCGAGAAGCGAACTGATTGGTTAGTTCAAATAAGGCACAGGGTCATTTCAGGTCCTTGGGGCACCCT
GGAAACATCTGATGGTTCTCTAGAAACTGCTGAGGGCGGGACCGCATCTGGGGACCATCTGTTCTTGGCC
CTGAGCCGGGGCAGGAACTGCTTACCACAGATATCCTGTTTGGCCCATATTCTGCTGTCTCTCTGTTCCT
AACCTTGATCTGAACTTCTCTATTCTCAGTTATGTATTTTCCATGCCTTGCAAAATGGCGTTACTTAAGC
TAGCTTGCCAAACCTACAGGTGGGGTCTTTCATTCCCCCCTTTTTCTGGAGACTAAATAAAATCTTTTAT
TTTATCGATAAGCTTGGCTGCAGGTCGACGGTATCGATAAGCTTGATAATTCTTAATTAATTCATTACTT
GTACAGCTCGTCCATGCCGAGAGTGATCCCGGCGGCGGTCACGAACTCCAGCAGGACCATGTGATCGCGC
TTCTCGTTGGGGTCTTTGCTCAGGGCGGACTGGGTGCTCAGGTAGTGGTTGTCGGGCAGCAGCACGGGGC
CGTCGCCGATGGGGGTGTTCTGCTGGTAGTGGTCGGCGAGCTGCACGCTGCCGTCCTCGATGTTGTGGCG
GATCTTGAAGTTCGCCTTGATGCCGTTCTTCTGCTTGTCGGCCATGATATAGACGTTGTGGCTGTTGTAG
TTGTACTCCAGCTTGTGCCCCAGGATGTTGCCGTCCTCCTTGAAGTCGATGCCCTTCAGCTCGATGCGGT
TCACCAGGGTGTCGCCCTCGAACTTCACCTCGGCGCGGGTCTTGTAGTTGCCGTCGTCCTTGAAGAAGAT
GGTGCGCTCCTGGACGTAGCCTTCGGGCATGGCGGACTTGAAGAAGTCGTGCTGCTTCATGTGGTCGGGG
TAGCGGCTGAAGCACTGCACGCCGTAGGTCAGGGTGGTCACGAGGGTGGGCCAGGGCACGGGCAGCTTGC
CGGTGGTGCAGATGAACTTCAGGGTCAGCTTGCCGTAGGTGGCATCGCCCTCGCCCTCGCCAGACACGCT
GAACTTGTGGCCGTTTACGTCGCCGTCCAGCTCGACCAGGATGGGCACCACCCCGGTGAACAGCTCCTCG
CCCTTGCTCACCATGGTTGTGGCCATATTATCATCGTGTTTTTCAAAGGAAAACCACGTCCCCGTGGTTC
GGGGGGCCTAGACGTTTTTTTAACCTCGACTAAACACATGTAAAGCATGTGCACCGAGGCCCCAGATCAG
ATCCCATACAATGGGGTACCTTCTGGGCATCCTTCAGCCCCTTGTTGAATACGCTTGAGGAGAGCCATTT
GACTCTTTCCACAACTATCCAACTCACAACGTGGCACTGGGGTTGTGCCGCCTTTGCAGGTGTATCTTAT
ACACGTGGCTTTTGGCCGCAGAGGCACCTGTCGCCAGGTGGGGGGTTCCGCTGCCTGCAAAGGGTCGCTA
CAGACGTTGTTTGTCTTCAAGAAGCTTCCAGAGGAACTGCTTCCTTCACGACATTCAACAGACCTTGCAT
TCCTTTGGCGAGAGGGGAAAGACCCCTAGGAATGCTCGTCAAGAAGACAGGGCCAGGTTTCCGGGCCCTC
ACATTGCCAAAAGACGGCAATATGGTGGAAAATAACATATAGACAAACGCACACCGGCCTTATTCCAAGC
GGCTTCGGCCAGTAACGTTAGGGGGGGGGGGCGGAATTCGTTATCGAACCACTTTGTACAAGAAAGCTGG
GTCGGCGCGCCCACCCTTTTAGAATCCGTTATGAAGCCCCTCGTGTAAACAACATCTTGGGAGGGACGAG
GATCTGTACGGAGACGCTGTCCCCCAGGAGAGATAATCGGTGGGTCTCGGAGCAGGACGAGGTACGATGG
GCTGCTCCACAGCAGTCACGTCTCCTGAGTAGGATTTGAGGAGGGAAGCGTTTTTATTGGCTAGCATGGC
TCTCTCATTCCTGCGGAACTTGGCTCTTCGGTTCTGAAACCACACCTGCACTCTCGCCTCGGTGAGGTTC
ACCCGGCGGGCAAGGTCTTCTCGCACAAAAGCATCAGGATAGTGTGTCCGCTCAAAGACACGCTCCAAAG
CCTGCAGCTGGCTGCTATTGAAGGTTGTCCTATTCCTTCGCTGCTTTCTCTTCTTTTTTTCTTCTGAGTT
CAGCTGGTCATCTACTGGGGCCTGGGGGGCTCCAAAGCCCAAAGTGGCTGTCGTAGTATTAAATCCAGGG
GCCCCAAAGGCTCCTGTACCAAGAGGCCCTCCAATCTTAGGTTGGTTGTTCCCAGACAAAGATGCCTGTC
CAGCACCAAGAGCTGTTCCAAATCCTGCACCAAGCCCAGTTCCAAGAGTCCCAGGTGCTGGTTTACTTCC
AAAAATACTATTCCCACTGGTATTTGTGCCAAAACCAAAGAGCCCGCCATTGGTTGTACCAAATGAAGGT
GCACTGGTTGTGCTGCTTCCAAATGTAGTAAGCTTGTTATTGCCAAACAGGGTCGAACCAACAGCACCAA
ATCCAGTATTGGTCTGCCCAAAGAGACCTGTTCCTGTTCCAAATGCTGTCCCAGTGCTGGTGTTTGTAGC
TGTCCCAAAAAGACCTCCAGGCTGTGAGGCTTGGGTTACTCCAAATAATCCCATGGTGTTGGTGCTTGGC
TGTCCTATGGTGCTGGTATTACCAAAGGAAAAGCCAGTGTTCTGGGTGGTTGTAGCCTGGCCAAATGGTT
TGCTGAAGAGGCTGGTAGTCTGCTGATTCTGTTGGCCAAAGAGACCACCTGGATTTGTTCCAAATCCAGT
TGTACCATATGCAAAGCCTGAATTAGTGGTGGAGGAGCTGAAGAGTCCTGTTGCGCTGGAAGTGGCTGGA
GAAGACCCAAACAAGCCAGTTGTGGTACCTGCTCCCACCTGGTTCTGTGGGCCCTTCCTGTTAGCCTGAT
AATCCTCTAAACGAAGTTCCTCTAGTGACTTGCTTTCATATTCTTTCATAGCAGTAATACACTGGTGCTT
GGTACTTATGTTAGTGCTAACTCCAGCTTTGACCATAGTATCTGTACCAGTTGGAGGGTTAAATTTAATA
GTAGTCCCAGTAGGAGCAGCTGTAAAACTACTTGGCCCAAAGAGGGAGCCAGATGTGCTGCCAAAAGGAT
TAGAGGTGGTATTTGTGGTTCCAAAGAGTCCTCCACTGCTAGTACTGGTTCCAAAATTGCCAAAGCCAGT
TGGTTTATTTTGTGCAAAGGCATTGTTTTGGGATGAGAAGAGACTGGTCCCTGTGCTTGCAGTTCCAAAC
AAGGTATTTGCTGTTCCTGTTGACGTACCAAACCCAAAGCCAGTGCTTGTGGAGGTAGCTGGCTGGCTAA
ATGAACTGGTTCCAAACAATCCTCCTGGTTTAGTCTGTGAATTTCCAAAGAGGCCTCCAGTATTGTTGCT
AGAACCAAATGCAGATGTTCCAAATGCCCCTCCACTAGTAGTGCCAAAGCCAGTATTCTGTCCAAATGTT
GAAGTTGTGCCAAAGCCACCTGTGCCACCCCCAAAGGGTGTTCCAAATGATTTGTTAAACATGGTGAAGG
GGGCGGCCGCGGAGCCTGCTTTTTTGTACAAACTTGTTTGATAACCTCGAGAGATCTAATTCCGGCGCCT
AGAGAAGGAGTGAGGGCTGGATAAAGGGAGGATCGAGGCGGGGTCGAACGAGGAGGTTCAAGGGGGAGAG
ACGGGGCGGATGGAGGAAGAGGAGGCGGAGGCTTAGGGTGTACAAAGGGCTTGACCCAGGGAGGGGGGTC
AAAAGCCAAGGCTTCCCAGGTCACGATGTAGGGGACCTGGTCTGGGTGTCCATGCGGGCCAGGTGAAAAG
ACCTTGATCTTAACCTGGGTGATGAGGTCTCGGTTAAAGGTGCCGTCTCGCGGCCATCCGACGTTAAAGG
TTGGCCATTCTGCAGAGCAGAAGGTAACCCAACGTCTCTTCTTGACATCTACCGACTGGTTGTGAGCGAT
CCGCTCGACATCTTTCCAGTGACCTAAGGTCAAACTTAAGGGAGTGGTAACAGTCTGGCCCTAATTTTCA
GACAAATACAGAAACACAGTCAGACAGAGACAACACAGAACGATGCTGCAGCGCTGCAGCAGACAAGACG
CGCGGCTTCGGTTCCAAACCGAAAGCAAAAATTCAGACGGAGGCGGGAACTGTTTTAGGTTCTCGTCTCC
TACCAGAACCACATATCCTGACGGGGTCGGATTCCACATCGACTCCCTTCCTCAGGTCGGGCCACAAAAA
CGGCCCCCAAAGTCCCTGGGACGTCTCCCAGGGTTGCGGCCGGGTGTTCAGAACTCGTCAGTTCCACCAC
GGGTCCGCCAGATACAGAGCTAGTTAGCTAACTAGTACAGACGCAGGCGCAAACATTAGATGCCGGCACA
AACACGCACAAAGACAGAGACAGACACGAAACGACCGCTGGCCAGCTTACCTCCCGGCGGGGGGGTCGGT
GGTCCCTGGGCAGGGGTCTCCAAATCTCGGTGGAACCTCCAAATGAAAGACCCCCGAGGTGGGCAGTCAA
TCAATCTGAGGAGACCCTCCCAAGGATCAGCGAGTCCACGATTCGGATGCAAACAGCAAGAGGCTTTATT
GGGAATACGGGTACCCGGGCGACGCAGTCTATCGGAGGACTGGCGCGCCGAGTGAGGGGTTGTGGGCTCT
TTTATTGAGCTCGGGGAGCAGAAGCGCGCGAACAGAAGCGAGAAGCGAACTGATTGGTTAGTTCAAATAA
GGCACAGGGTCATTTCAGGTCCTTGGGGCACCCTGGAAACATCTGATGGTTCTCTAGAAACTGCTGAGGG
CGGGACCGCATCTGGGGACCATCTGTTCTTGGCCCTGAGCCGGGGCAGGAACTGCTTACCACAGATATCC
TGTTTGGCCCATATTCTGCTGTCTCTCTGTTCCTAACCTTGATCTGAACTTCTCTATTCTCAGTTATGTA
TTTTCCATGCCTTGCAAAATGGCGTTACTTAAGCTAGCTTGCCAAACCTACAGGTGGGGTCTTTCATTCC
CCCCTTTTTCTGGAGACTAAATAAAATCTTTTATTTTATCTATGGCTCGTACTCTATAGGCTTCAGCTGG
TGATATTGTTGAGTCAAAACTAGAGCCTGGACCACTGATATCCTGTCTTTAACAAATTGGACTAATCGCC
TCTACGCCGGACGCATCGTGGCCGGCATCACCGGCGCCACAGGTGCGGTTGCTGGCGCCTATATCGCCGA
CATCACCGATGGGGAAGATCGGGCTCGCCACTTCGGGCTCATGAGCGCTTGTTTCGGCGTGGGTATGGTG
GCAGGCCCCGTGGCCGGGGGACTGTTGGGCGCCATCTCCTTGCATGCACCATTCCTTGCGCCGTCGTTTT
ACAACGTCGTGACTGGGAAAACCCTGGCGTTACCCAACTTAATCGCCTTGCAGCACATCCCCCTTTCGCC
AGCTGGCGTAATAGCGAAGAGGCCCGCACCGATCGCCCTTCCCAACAGTTGCGCAGCCTGAATGGCGAAT
GGCGCCTGATGCGGTATTTTCTCCTTACGCATCTGTGCGGTATTTCACACCGCATATGGTGCACTCTCAG
TACAATCTGCTCTGATGCCGCATAGTTAAGCCAGCCCCGACACCCGCCAACACCCGCTGACGCGCCCTGA
CGGGCTTGTCTGCTCCCGGCATCCGCTTACAGACAAGCTGTGACCGTCTCCGGGAGCTGCATGTGTCAGA
GGTTTTCACCGTCATCACCGAAACGCGCGAGACGAAAGGGCCTCGTGATACGCCTATTTTTATAGGTTAA
TGTCATGATAATAATGGTTTCTTAGACGTCAGGTGGCACTTTTCGGGGAAATGTGCGCGGAACCCCTATT
TGTTTATTTTTCTAAATACATTCAAATATGTATCCGCTCATGAGACAATAACCCTGATAAATGCTTCAAT
AATATTGAAAAAGGAAGAGTATGAGTATTCAACATTTCCGTGTCGCCCTTATTCCCTTTTTTGCGGCATT
TTGCCTTCCTGTTTTTGCTCACCCAGAAACGCTGGTGAAAGTAAAAGATGCTGAAGATCAGTTGGGTGCA
CGAGTGGGTTACATCGAACTGGATCTCAACAGCGGTAAGATCCTTGAGAGTTTTCGCCCCGAAGAACGTT
TTCCAATGATGAGCACTTTTAAAGTTCTGCTATGTGGCGCGGTATTATCCCGTATTGACGCCGGGCAAGA
GCAACTCGGTCGCCGCATACACTATTCTCAGAATGACTTGGTTGAGTACTCACCAGTCACAGAAAAGCAT
CTTACGGATGGCATGACAGTAAGAGAATTATGCAGTGCTGCCATAACCATGAGTGATAACACTGCGGCCA
ACTTACTTCTGACAACGATCGGAGGACCGAAGGAGCTAACCGCTTTTTTGCACAACATGGGGGATCATGT
AACTCGCCTTGATCGTTGGGAACCGGAGCTGAATGAAGCCATACCAAACGACGAGCGTGACACCACGATG
CCTGTAGCAATGGCAACAACGTTGCGCAAACTATTAACTGGCGAACTACTTACTCTAGCTTCCCGGCAAC
AATTAATAGACTGGATGGAGGCGGATAAAGTTGCAGGACCACTTCTGCGCTCGGCCCTTCCGGCTGGCTG
GTTTATTGCTGATAAATCTGGAGCCGGTGAGCGTGGGTCTCGCGGTATCATTGCAGCACTGGGGCCAGAT
GGTAAGCCCTCCCGTATCGTAGTTATCTACACGACGGGGAGTCAGGCAACTATGGATGAACGAAATAGAC
AGATCGCTGAGATAGGTGCCTCACTGATTAAGCATTGGTAACTGTCAGACCAAGTTTACTCATATATACT
TTAGATTGATTTAAAACTTCATTTTTAATTTAAAAGGATCTAGGTGAAGATCCTTTTTGATAATCTCATG
ACCAAAATCCCTTAACGTGAGTTTTCGTTCCACTGAGCGTCAGACCCCGTAGAAAAGATCAAAGGATCTT
C
